Addgene plasmid #132027: pDONR221_SLC25A20
Purpose: Gateway entry clone with codon-optimized ORF sequence for subcloning into custom expression vectors
Depositing lab: RESOLUTE Consortium & Giulio Superti-Furga. Depositing organization: CeMM Research Center for Molecular Medicine. Publication: The RESOLUTE consortium: unlocking SLC transporters for drug discovery. Superti-Furga G, Lackner D, Wiedmer T, Ingles-Prieto A, Barbosa B, Girardi E, Goldmann U, Gurtl B, Klavins K, Klimek C, Lindinger S, Lineiro-Retes E, Muller AC, Onstein S, Redinger G, Reil D, Sedlyarov V, Wolf G, Crawford M, Everley R, ... Steppan CM. Nat Rev Drug Discov. 2020 Jul;19(7):429-430. doi: 10.1038/d41573-020-00056-6. PubMed 32265506.
Backbone
  Vector backbone: pDONR221
  Backbone manufacturer: Thermo Fisher Scientific
  Backbone size w/o insert (bp): 2550
  Vector type: Mammalian Expression
Growth in bacteria
  Bacterial resistance: Kanamycin, 50 μg/mL
  Growth temperature: 37°C
  Growth strain: Stbl3
  Copy number: High Copy
Gene/Insert
  Gene/Insert name: SLC25A20 (alt name: CAC, CACT)
  Species: H. sapiens (human)
  Insert size (bp): 903
  Entrez Gene: SLC25A20 (a.k.a. CAC, CACT)
  Cloning method: Gateway Cloning
  Sequencing primers: 5′ M13-fwd; 3′ M13-rev
Terms and licenses: Academic/Nonprofit Terms; Industry Terms
Depositor comments: For more information on the full Resolute plasmid collection, please see www.addgene.org/depositor-collections/re-solute/. Please provide your feedback on this plasmid to the RESOLUTE consortium by filling out their RESOLUTE repository feedback form: https://forms.office.com/Pages/ResponsePage.aspx?id=0e05yklzmkS7rjFGQL4N7z4feCLQvEJAmVcOCM_u885UN1JJRko0Ukg4TVQwNTZLOUxPQVJWT1NHUCQlQCN0PWcu
How to cite: pDONR221_SLC25A20 was a gift from RESOLUTE Consortium & Giulio Superti-Furga (Addgene plasmid # 132027 ; http://n2t.net/addgene:132027 ; RRID:Addgene_132027)
