[The description below was written by a language model from this plasmid's Addgene catalogue record and pLannotate feature annotations shown in this document.]
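Description:
pDONR221_SLC25A20 is a Gateway entry clone built on the commercial pDONR221 backbone, carrying a codon-optimized open reading frame for human SLC25A20 (also called CAC or CACT). This gene encodes the mitochondrial carnitine/acylcarnitine carrier, which moves acylcarnitines across the inner mitochondrial membrane into the matrix for fatty acid oxidation. The sequenced plasmid is about 3.45 kb. It replicates in E. coli from a high-copy ColE1/pUC-type origin and is selected with kanamycin through an aminoglycoside phosphotransferase (KanR) gene.

The 903 bp ORF sits between attL1 and attL2 recombination sites. An LR Clonase reaction can therefore transfer it directionally into any attR-containing destination vector, which then supplies the promoter, tags and selection markers needed for expression. Although the catalogue lists the vector type as mammalian expression, the feature table shows no eukaryotic promoter or polyadenylation signal, so the plasmid serves as a shuttle for subcloning rather than as an expression construct. The rrnB T1 and T2 terminators upstream of the attL1 site insulate the insert from read-through transcription originating in the backbone. A T7 promoter lies just beyond attL2, oriented back towards the insert. The short lacI and lacZα fragments are annotated backbone remnants with no functional role, and the M13 forward and reverse priming sites flanking the cassette are used for sequence verification.

The clone belongs to a consortium-generated collection of solute carrier (SLC) transporter ORFs, intended as a standardized resource for building custom expression vectors to study SLC function and support transporter-focused drug discovery.
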