Features (pLannotate 1.2.2; 10 found; start..end, strand, type, name):
    121..213     +  CDS            lacI (fragment): lac repressor; lacI; The lac repressor binds to the lac operator to inhibit transcription in E. coli. This inhibition can be relieved by adding lactose or isopropyl-β-D-thiogalactopyranoside (IPTG).
    268..295     -  terminator     rrnB T2 terminator: transcription terminator T2 from the E. coli rrnB gene
    427..470     +  terminator     rrnB T1 terminator: Escherichia coli rrnB; transcription terminator T1 from the E. coli rrnB gene
    517..553     -  CDS            lacZα (fragment): LacZα fragment of β-galactosidase; lacZ fragment
    569..668     +  protein_bind   attL1: mutant version of attL; recombination site for the Gateway® LR reaction LR Clonase™
    674..1576    +  CDS            SLC25A20: MCAT_HUMAN - Also known as CAC, CACT. Experimental evidence at protein level: Swiss-Prot protein existence level 1. Mediates the transport of acylcarnitines of different length across the mitochondrial inner membrane from the cytosol to the mitochondrial matrix for their oxidation by the mitochondrial fatty acid-oxidation pathway. From Homo sapiens (Human).
   1578..1677    -  protein_bind   attL2: mutant version of attL; recombination site for the Gateway® LR reaction LR Clonase™
   1695..1713    -  promoter       T7 promoter: promoter for bacteriophage T7 RNA polymerase
   1847..2656    +  CDS            KanR: aminoglycoside phosphotransferase; aph(3')-Ia; confers resistance to kanamycin in bacteria or G418 (Geneticin®) in eukaryotes
   2803..3391    +  rep_origin     ori: high-copy-number ColE1/pMB1/pBR322/pUC origin of replication
>Addgene plasmid #132027 | pDONR221_SLC25A20 | addgene full sequence | sequence record 261084 | Addgene NGS Result
CTTTCCTGCGTTATCCCCTGATTCTGTGGATAACCGTATTACCGCCTTTGAGTGAGCTGATACCGCTCGC
CGCAGCCGAACGACCGAGCGCAGCGAGTCAGTGAGCGAGGAAGCGGAAGAGCGCCCAATACGCAAACCGC
CTCTCCCCGCGCGTTGGCCGATTCATTAATGCAGCTGGCACGACAGGTTTCCCGACTGGAAAGCGGGCAG
TGAGCGCAACGCAATTAATACGCGTACCGCTAGCCAGGAAGAGTTTGTAGAAACGCAAAAAGGCCATCCG
TCAGGATGGCCTTCTGCTTAGTTTGATGCCTGGCAGTTTATGGCGGGCGTCCTGCCCGCCACCCTCCGGG
CCGTTGCTTCACAACGTTCAAATCCGCTCCCGGCGGATTTGTCCTACTCAGGAGAGCGTTCACCGACAAA
CAACAGATAAAACGAAAGGCCCAGTCTTCCGACTGAGCCTTTCGTTTTATTTGATGCCTGGCAGTTCCCT
ACTCTCGCGTTAACGCTAGCATGGATGTTTTCCCAGTCACGACGTTGTAAAACGACGGCCAGTCTTAAGC
TCGGGCCCCAAATAATGATTTTATTTTGACTGATAGTGACCTGTTCGTTGCAACACATTGATGAGCAATG
CTTTTTTATAATGCCAACTTTGTACAAAAAAGCAGGCTCCACCATGGCCGACCAGCCAAAGCCCATCAGC
CCTCTGAAGAACCTGCTGGCAGGAGGATTCGGAGGCGTGTGCCTGGTGTTTGTGGGCCACCCTCTGGACA
CCGTGAAGGTGAGACTGCAGACACAGCCACCTTCCCTGCCAGGACAGCCACCAATGTACTCTGGCACCTT
CGATTGCTTTCGCAAGACACTGTTCCGGGAGGGCATCACCGGACTGTATAGGGGAATGGCAGCACCTATC
ATCGGCGTGACACCAATGTTCGCCGTGTGCTTCTTCGGCTTTGGCCTGGGCAAGAAGCTGCAGCAGAAGC
ACCCCGAGGATGTGCTGAGCTACCCTCAGCTGTTCGCAGCAGGAATGCTGTCCGGCGTGTTTACCACAGG
CATCATGACCCCAGGCGAGAGAATCAAGTGCCTGCTGCAGATCCAGGCAAGCTCCGGAGAGTCCAAGTAT
ACCGGCACACTGGACTGTGCCAAGAAGCTGTACCAGGAGTTCGGCATCCGCGGCATCTATAAGGGCACCG
TGCTGACACTGATGCGGGATGTGCCCGCCTCTGGCATGTACTTCATGACATATGAGTGGCTGAAGAATAT
CTTTACCCCAGAGGGCAAGAGAGTGTCTGAGCTGAGCGCCCCAAGGATCCTGGTGGCAGGAGGCATCGCC
GGCATCTTTAACTGGGCCGTGGCCATCCCTCCAGACGTGCTGAAGTCTCGCTTCCAGACAGCCCCCCCTG
GCAAGTACCCCAATGGCTTTCGGGACGTGCTGAGAGAGCTGATCAGGGATGAGGGCGTGACCAGCCTGTA
TAAGGGCTTCAACGCCGTGATGATCCGGGCCTTTCCCGCCAATGCCGCCTGTTTCCTGGGCTTTGAGGTG
GCCATGAAGTTCCTGAACTGGGCCACCCCTAATCTGGACCCAGCTTTCTTGTACAAAGTTGGCATTATAA
GAAAGCATTGCTTATCAATTTGTTGCAACGAACAGGTCACTATCAGTCAAAATAAAATCATTATTTGCCA
TCCAGCTGATATCCCCTATAGTGAGTCGTATTACATGGTCATAGCTGTTTCCTGGCAGCTCTGGCCCGTG
TCTCAAAATCTCTGATGTTACATTGCACAAGATAAAAATATATCATCATGAACAATAAAACTGTCTGCTT
ACATAAACAGTAATACAAGGGGTGTTATGAGCCATATTCAACGGGAAACGTCGAGGCCGCGATTAAATTC
CAACATGGATGCTGATTTATATGGGTATAAATGGGCTCGCGATAATGTCGGGCAATCAGGTGCGACAATC
TATCGCTTGTATGGGAAGCCCGATGCGCCAGAGTTGTTTCTGAAACATGGCAAAGGTAGCGTTGCCAATG
ATGTTACAGATGAGATGGTCAGACTAAACTGGCTGACGGAATTTATGCCTCTTCCGACCATCAAGCATTT
TATCCGTACTCCTGATGATGCATGGTTACTCACCACTGCGATCCCCGGAAAAACAGCATTCCAGGTATTA
GAAGAATATCCTGATTCAGGTGAAAATATTGTTGATGCGCTGGCAGTGTTCCTGCGCCGGTTGCATTCGA
TTCCTGTTTGTAATTGTCCTTTTAACAGCGATCGCGTATTTCGTCTCGCTCAGGCGCAATCACGAATGAA
TAACGGTTTGGTTGATGCGAGTGATTTTGATGACGAGCGTAATGGCTGGCCTGTTGAACAAGTCTGGAAA
GAAATGCATAAACTTTTGCCATTCTCACCGGATTCAGTCGTCACTCATGGTGATTTCTCACTTGATAACC
TTATTTTTGACGAGGGGAAATTAATAGGTTGTATTGATGTTGGACGAGTCGGAATCGCAGACCGATACCA
GGATCTTGCCATCCTATGGAACTGCCTCGGTGAGTTTTCTCCTTCATTACAGAAACGGCTTTTTCAAAAA
TATGGTATTGATAATCCTGATATGAATAAATTGCAGTTTCATTTGATGCTCGATGAGTTTTTCTAATCAG
AATTGGTTAATTGGTTGTAACACTGGCAGAGCATTACGCTGACTTGACGGGACGGCGCAAGCTCATGACC
AAAATCCCTTAACGTGAGTTACGCGTCGTTCCACTGAGCGTCAGACCCCGTAGAAAAGATCAAAGGATCT
TCTTGAGATCCTTTTTTTCTGCGCGTAATCTGCTGCTTGCAAACAAAAAAACCACCGCTACCAGCGGTGG
TTTGTTTGCCGGATCAAGAGCTACCAACTCTTTTTCCGAAGGTAACTGGCTTCAGCAGAGCGCAGATACC
AAATACTGTTCTTCTAGTGTAGCCGTAGTTAGGCCACCACTTCAAGAACTCTGTAGCACCGCCTACATAC
CTCGCTCTGCTAATCCTGTTACCAGTGGCTGCTGCCAGTGGCGATAAGTCGTGTCTTACCGGGTTGGACT
CAAGACGATAGTTACCGGATAAGGCGCAGCGGTCGGGCTGAACGGGGGGTTCGTGCACACAGCCCAGCTT
GGAGCGAACGACCTACACCGAACTGAGATACCTACAGCGTGAGCTATGAGAAAGCGCCACGCTTCCCGAA
GGGAGAAAGGCGGACAGGTATCCGGTAAGCGGCAGGGTCGGAACAGGAGAGCGCACGAGGGAGCTTCCAG
GGGGAAACGCCTGGTATCTTTATAGTCCTGTCGGGTTTCGCCACCTCTGACTTGAGCGTCGATTTTTGTG
ATGCTCGTCAGGGGGGCGGAGCCTATGGAAAAACGCCAGCAACGCGGCCTTTTTACGGTTCCTGGCCTTT
TGCTGGCCTTTTGCTCACATGTT
