>Addgene plasmid #132027 | pDONR221_SLC25A20 | depositor partial sequence | sequence record 253454 | Codon-optimized ORF of SLC25A20
ATGGCCGACCAGCCAAAGCCCATCAGCCCTCTGAAGAACCTGCTGGCAGGAGGATTCGGAGGCGTGTGCC
TGGTGTTTGTGGGCCACCCTCTGGACACCGTGAAGGTGAGACTGCAGACACAGCCACCTTCCCTGCCAGG
ACAGCCACCAATGTACTCTGGCACCTTCGATTGCTTTCGCAAGACACTGTTCCGGGAGGGCATCACCGGA
CTGTATAGGGGAATGGCAGCACCTATCATCGGCGTGACACCAATGTTCGCCGTGTGCTTCTTCGGCTTTG
GCCTGGGCAAGAAGCTGCAGCAGAAGCACCCCGAGGATGTGCTGAGCTACCCTCAGCTGTTCGCAGCAGG
AATGCTGTCCGGCGTGTTTACCACAGGCATCATGACCCCAGGCGAGAGAATCAAGTGCCTGCTGCAGATC
CAGGCAAGCTCCGGAGAGTCCAAGTATACCGGCACACTGGACTGTGCCAAGAAGCTGTACCAGGAGTTCG
GCATCCGCGGCATCTATAAGGGCACCGTGCTGACACTGATGCGGGATGTGCCCGCCTCTGGCATGTACTT
CATGACATATGAGTGGCTGAAGAATATCTTTACCCCAGAGGGCAAGAGAGTGTCTGAGCTGAGCGCCCCA
AGGATCCTGGTGGCAGGAGGCATCGCCGGCATCTTTAACTGGGCCGTGGCCATCCCTCCAGACGTGCTGA
AGTCTCGCTTCCAGACAGCCCCCCCTGGCAAGTACCCCAATGGCTTTCGGGACGTGCTGAGAGAGCTGAT
CAGGGATGAGGGCGTGACCAGCCTGTATAAGGGCTTCAACGCCGTGATGATCCGGGCCTTTCCCGCCAAT
GCCGCCTGTTTCCTGGGCTTTGAGGTGGCCATGAAGTTCCTGAACTGGGCCACCCCTAATCTG
